>Addgene plasmid #113160 | pOTTC1181 - pmU6(loxP-STOP-loxP) BbsI gRNA | addgene full sequence | sequence record 236004 | Addgene NGS Result
CAGGAAACAGCTATGACATCAAGCTGACTAGATAATCTAGCTGATCGTGGACCGATCATACGTATAATGC
CGTAAGATCACGGGTCGCAGCACAGCTCGCGGTCCAGTAGTGATCGACACTGCTCGATCCGCTCGCACCG
GCGAATTGGGTACCCGTCTCAGATAGATCCGACGCCGCCATCTCTAGGCCCGCGCCGGCCCCCTCGCACA
GACTTGTGGGAGAAGCTCGGCTACTCCCCTGCCCCGGTTAATTTGCATATAATATTTCCTAGTAACTATA
GAGGCTTAATGTGCGATAAAAGACAGATAATCTGTTCTTTTTAATACTAGCTACATTTTACATGATAGGC
TTGGATTTCTATAAGAGATACAAATACTAAATTATTATTTTAAAAAACAGCACACTCGAGAACTCACCCT
AACTGTAAAGTTAGTATAACTTCGTATAGTATAAATTATACGAAGTTATAAGCCTTGTTTTTTGCGATTT
TTGAATTCGTTCCTCAGAGGAACTGACAAGCACCCTAACATCCTATTGGAGGCTCACTCACGTTTTTTCT
ATTTTGTTTCTTGACAGCAGAGCTCGTTGCTCACTGTATAGCTCAGGTTGGCCTGACACTGATGAGGTTC
TCCAGTGACTGCCTCTACCTACCTACTGGGATGACAGAGGTGTACCACCAAGCCACGCCCGGGGGATCCA
TAACTTCGTATAGTATAAATTATACGAAGTTATAAGCCTTGTTTGTCTTCGTGTACAAGAAGACCTGTTT
TAGAGCTAGAAATAGCAAGTTAAAATAAGGCTAGTCCGTTATCAACTTGAAAAAGTGGCACCGAGTCGGT
GCTTTTTTTGTACTGAGACGCCGCGGTGGAGCTCCAGCTTTTGTGGATCGACGAGAGCAGCGCGACTGGA
TCTGTCGCCCGTCTCAAACGCAACCCTCCGGCGGTCGCATATCATTCAGGACGAGCCTCAGACTCCAGCG
TAACTGGACTGCAATCAACTCACTGGCTCACCTTCCGGTCCACGATCAGCTAGAATCAAGCTGACTAGAT
AAACTGGCCGTCGTTTTACACGGGTGGGCCTTTCTTCGGTAGAAAATCAAAGGATCTTCTTGAGATCCTT
TTTTTCTGCGCGTAATCTGCTGCTTGCAAACAAAAAAACCACCGCTACCAGCGGTGGTTTGTTTGCCGGA
TCAAGAGCTACCAACTCTTTTTCCGAGGTAACTGGCTTCAGCAGAGCGCAGATACCAAATACTGTTCTTC
TAGTGTAGCCGTAGTTAGGCCACCACTTCAAGAACTCTGTAGCACCGCCTACATACCTCGCTCTGCTAAT
CCTGTTACCAGTGGCTGCTGCCAGTGGCGATAAGTCGTGTCTTACCGGGTTGGACTCAAGACGATAGTTA
CCGGATAAGGCGCAGCGGTCGGGCTGAACGGGGGGTTCGTGCACACAGCCCAGCTTGGAGCGAACGACCT
ACACCGAACTGAGATACCTACAGCGTGAGCTATGAGAAAGCGCCACGCTTCCCGAAGGGAGAAAGGCGGA
CAGGTATCCGGTAAGCGGCAGGGTCGGAACAGGAGAGCGCACGAGGGAGCTTCCAGGGGGAAACGCCTGG
TATCTTTATAGTCCTGTCGGGTTTCGCCACCTCTGACTTGAGCATCGATTTTTGTGATGCTCGTCAGGGG
GGCGGAGCCTATGGAAAAACGCCAGCAACGCAGAAAGGCCCACCCGAAGGTGAGCCAGGTGATTACATTT
AGGTCCTCATTAGAAAAACTCATCGAGCATCAAGTGAAACTGCAATTTATTCATATCAGGATTATCAATA
CCATATTTTTGAAAAAGCCGTTTCTGTAATGAAGGAGAAAACTCACCGAGGCAGTTCCATAGGATGGCAA
GATCCTGGTATCGGTCTGCGATTCCGACTCGTCCAACATCAATACAACCTATTAATTTCCCCTCGTCAAA
AATAAGGTTATCAAGTGAGAAATCACCATGAGTGACGACTGAATCCGGTGAGAATGGCAAGAGTTTATGC
ATTTCTTTCCAGACTTGTTCAACAGGCCAGCCATTACGCTCGTCATCAAAATCACTCGCACCAACCAAAC
CGTTATTCATTCGTGATTGCGCCTGAGCGAGACGAAATACGCGATCGCCGTTAAAAGGACAATTACAAAC
AGGAATCGAATGCAACCGGCGCAGGAACACTGCCAGCGCATCAACAATATTTTCACCTGAATCAGGATAT
TCTTCTAATACCTGGAATGCTGTTTTCCCTGGGATCGCAGTGGTGAGTAACCATGCATCATCAGGAGTAC
GGATAAAATGCTTGATGGTCGGAAGAGGCATAAATTCCGTCAGCCAGTTTAGCCTGACCATCTCATCTGT
AACATCATTGGCAACGCTACCTTTGCCATGTTTCAGAAACAACTCTGGCGCATCGGGCTTCCCATACAAT
CGATAGATTGTCGCACCTGATTGCCCGACATTATCGCGAGCCCATTTATACCCATATAAATCAGCATCCA
TGTTGGAATTTAATCGCGGCTTCAAGCAAGACGTTTCCCGTTGAATATGGCTCATTTTAGCTTCCTTAGC
TCCTGAAAATCTCGATAACTCAAAAAATACGCCCGGTAGTGATCTTATTTCATTATGGTGAAAGTTGGAA
CCTCTTACGTGCCGATCAAGTCAAAAGCCTCCGGTCGGAGGCTTTTGACTTTCTGCTATGGAGGTCAGGT
ATGATTTAAATGGTCAGTATTGAGCCT
Features (pLannotate 1.2.2; 11 found; start..end, strand, type, name):
    166..431     +  promoter       U6 promoter (fragment): RNA polymerase III promoter for mouse U6 snRNA (Das et al., 1988)
    436..469     +  protein_bind   loxP511: Cre-mediated recombination occurs in the 8-bp core sequence (GTATACAT). loxP511 sites are compatible with each other, but incompatible with wild-type loxP sites. Cre recombinase
    700..733     +  protein_bind   loxP511: Cre-mediated recombination occurs in the 8-bp core sequence (GTATACAT). loxP511 sites are compatible with each other, but incompatible with wild-type loxP sites. Cre recombinase
    767..842     +  misc_RNA       gRNA scaffold: guide RNA scaffold for the Streptococcus pyogenes CRISPR/Cas9 system
   1053..1070    +  CDS            lacZα (fragment): LacZα fragment of β-galactosidase; lacZ fragment
   1069..1088    +  terminator     T3Te terminator (fragment): phage T3 early transcription terminator
   1110..1697    +  rep_origin     ori: high-copy-number ColE1/pMB1/pBR322/pUC origin of replication
   1709..1736    -  terminator     T7Te terminator: phage T7 early transcription terminator
   1760..2575    -  CDS            KanR: aminoglycoside phosphotransferase; aph(3')-Ia; confers resistance to kanamycin in bacteria or G418 (Geneticin®) in eukaryotes
   2576..2678    -  promoter       cat promoter: promoter of the E. coli cat gene encoding chloramphenicol acetyltransferase
   2679..2710    -  terminator     tonB terminator: bidirectional E. coli tonB-P14 transcription terminator
