[The description below was written by a language model from this plasmid's Addgene catalogue record and pLannotate feature annotations shown in this document.]
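Description:
pOTTC1181 - pmU6(loxP-STOP-loxP) BbsI gRNA is an empty cloning backbone for building Cre-dependent CRISPR guide RNA expression cassettes for mammalian cells. It is built on the small pIDTKan vector, and the sequenced plasmid is about 2.8 kb. It replicates in E. coli at high copy from a ColE1/pUC-type origin. Selection is with kanamycin, through an aminoglycoside phosphotransferase gene that the annotation places downstream of a cat promoter. Short phage and tonB terminators flank the origin and resistance marker. A few residual bases of lacZα are also annotated but have no functional role.

The payload is a modified mouse U6 RNA polymerase III promoter, annotated as a fragment, followed directly by two same-orientation lox sites roughly 230 bp apart that bracket a STOP element. Downstream lie the BbsI cloning position named in the plasmid title and the Streptococcus pyogenes Cas9 guide RNA scaffold. The catalogue name calls the sites loxP, whereas the feature annotation identifies them as the loxP511 variant, which recombines with itself but not with wild-type loxP. The composition of the STOP segment is not annotated. In the unrecombined state it is meant to prevent production of a functional guide. Cre excises the floxed segment and leaves a single lox site within the promoter region, so that U6-driven transcription of the spacer and scaffold can proceed.

Users insert a target-specific spacer at the BbsI site, so that guide expression, and therefore Cas9 editing, is restricted to Cre-expressing cells. The associated publication concerns neuron-specific genome modification in the brains of Cas9 transgenic rats. The plasmid itself carries no Cas9, reporter or viral packaging elements.
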