Addgene plasmid #113160: pOTTC1181 - pmU6(loxP-STOP-loxP) BbsI gRNA
Purpose: (Empty Backbone) A plasmid for cloning Cre-dependent guide RNAs using a modified mouse U6 promoter containing loxP
Depositing lab: Brandon Harvey. Depositing organization: National Institute on Drug Abuse (NIDA). Publication: Neuron-Specific Genome Modification in the Adult Rat Brain Using CRISPR-Cas9 Transgenic Rats. Back S, Necarsulmer J, Whitaker LR, Coke LM, Koivula P, Heathward EJ, Fortuno LV, Zhang Y, Yeh CG, Baldwin HA, Spencer MD, Mejias-Aponte CA, Pickel J, Hoffman AF, Spivak CE, Lupica CR, Underhill SM, Amara SG, Domanskyi A, Anttila JE, Airavaara M, Hope BT, Hamra FK, Richie CT, Harvey BK. Neuron. 2019 Feb 8. pii: S0896-6273(19)30062-5. doi: 10.1016/j.neuron.2019.01.035. PubMed 30792150.
Backbone
  Vector backbone: pIDTKan
  Backbone manufacturer: IDT
  Backbone size (bp): 1900
  Vector type: Mammalian Expression, CRISPR
  Promoter: mU6
Growth in bacteria
  Bacterial resistance: Kanamycin, 50 μg/mL
  Growth temperature: 37°C
  Growth strain: DH5alpha
  Copy number: High Copy
Gene/Insert
  Cloning method: Ligation Independent Cloning
  Sequencing primers: 5′ mU6 F374 - CCTCGCACAGACTTGTGGGA
Terms and licenses: Academic/Nonprofit Terms; Industry Terms: Not Available to Industry
How to cite: pOTTC1181 - pmU6(loxP-STOP-loxP) BbsI gRNA was a gift from Brandon Harvey (Addgene plasmid # 113160 ; http://n2t.net/addgene:113160 ; RRID:Addgene_113160)
